>Addgene plasmid #247285 | NSK250 CMV-TO-SCN1A (exons 20, 20N, 21) | addgene full sequence | sequence record 490824 | Addgene NGS Result
TGCGGTGGGCTCTATGGAGATCTATCGATGTTCTGGGGATGCGGTGGGCTCTATGGCTTCTGAGGCGGAA
AGAACCAGCTGGGGCTCTAGGGGGTATCCCC
[124 nt withheld, positions 102-225]
C
[91 nt withheld, positions 227-317]
AGGGTGATGGTTCACGTACCTAGAAGTTCCTATTCCGAAGTTCCTATTCTCTAGAAAGTATAGGAACTTC
CTTGGCCAAAAAGCCTGAACTCACCGCGACGTCTGTCGAGAAGTTTCTGATCGAAAAGTTCGACAGCGTC
TCCGACCTGATGCAGCTCTCGGAGGGCGAAGAATCTCGTGCTTTCAGCTTCGATGTAGGAGGGCGTGGAT
ATGTCCTGCGGGTAAATAGCTGCGCCGATGGTTTCTACAAAGATCGTTATGTTTATCGGCACTTTGCATC
GGCCGCGCTCCCGATTCCGGAAGTGCTTGACATTGGGGAATTCAGCGAGAGCCTGACCTATTGCATCTCC
CGCCGTGCACAGGGTGTCACGTTGCAAGACCTGCCTGAAACCGAACTGCCCGCTGTTCTGCAGCCGGTCG
CGGAGGCCATGGATGCGATCGCTGCGGCCGATCTTAGCCAGACGAGCGGGTTCGGCCCATTCGGACCGCA
AGGAATCGGTCAATACACTACATGGCGTGATTTCATATGCGCGATTGCTGATCCCCATGTGTATCACTGG
CAAACTGTGATGGACGACACCGTCAGTGCGTCCGTCGCGCAGGCTCTCGATGAGCTGATGCTTTGGGCCG
AGGACTGCCCCGAAGTCCGGCACCTCGTGCACGCGGATTTCGGCTCCAACAATGTCCTGACGGACAATGG
CCGCATAACAGCGGTCATTGACTGGAGCGAGGCGATGTTCGGGGATTCCCAATACGAGGTCGCCAACATC
TTCTTCTGGAGGCCGTGGTTGGCTTGTATGGAGCAGCAGACGCGCTACTTCGAGCGGAGGCATCCGGAGC
TTGCAGGATCGCCGCGGCTCCGGGCGTATATGCTCCGCATTGGTCTTGACCAACTCTATCAGAGCTTGGT
TGACGGCAATTTCGATGATGCAGCTTGGGCGCAGGGTCGATGCGACGCAATCGTCCGATCCGGAGCCGGG
ACTGTCGGGCGTACACAAATCGCCCGCAGAAGCGCGGCCGTCTGGACCGATGGCTGTGTAGAAGTACTCG
CCGATAGTGGAAACCGACGCCCCAGCACTCGTCCGAGGGCAAAGGAATAGCACGTACTACGAGATTTCGA
TTCCACCGCCGCCTTCTATGAAAGGTTGGGCTTCGGAATCGTTTTCCGGGACGCCGGCTGGATGATCCTC
CAGCGCGGGGATCTCATGCTGGAGTTCTTCGCCCACCCCAACTTGTTTATTGCAGCTTATAATGGTTACA
AATAAAGCAATAGCATCACAAATTTCACAAATAAAGCATTTTTTTCACTGCATTCTAGTTGTGGTTTGTC
CAAACTCATCAATGTATCTTATCATGTCTGTATACCGTCGACCTCTAGCTAGAGCTTGGCGTAATCATGG
TCATAGCTGTTTCCTGTGTGAAATTGTTATCCGCTCACAATTCCACACAACATACGAGCCGGAAGCATAA
AGTGTAAAGCCTGGGGTGCCTAATGAGTGAGCTAACTCACATTAATTGCGTTGCGCTCACTGCCCGCTTT
CCAGTCGGGAAACCTGTCGTGCCAGCTGCATTAATGAATCGGCCAACGCGCGGGGAGAGGCGGTTTGCGT
ATTGGGCGCTCTTCCGCTTCCTCGCTCACTGACTCGCTGCGCTCGGTCGTTCGGCTGCGGCGAGCGGTAT
CAGCTCACTCAAAGGCGGTAATACGGTTATCCACAGAATCAGGGGATAACGCAGGAAAGAACATGTGAGC
AAAAGGCCAGCAAAAGGCCAGGAACCGTAAAAAGGCCGCGTTGCTGGCGTTTTTCCATAGGCTCCGCCCC
CCTGACGAGCATCACAAAAATCGACGCTCAAGTCAGAGGTGGCGAAACCCGACAGGACTATAAAGATACC
AGGCGTTTCCCCCTGGAAGCTCCCTCGTGCGCTCTCCTGTTCCGACCCTGCCGCTTACCGGATACCTGTC
CGCCTTTCTCCCTTCGGGAAGCGTGGCGCTTTCTCATAGCTCACGCTGTAGGTATCTCAGTTCGGTGTAG
GTCGTTCGCTCCAAGCTGGGCTGTGTGCACGAACCCCCCGTTCAGCCCGACCGCTGCGCCTTATCCGGTA
ACTATCGTCTTGAGTCCAACCCGGTAAGACACGACTTATCGCCACTGGCAGCAGCCACTGGTAACAGGAT
TAGCAGAGCGAGGTATGTAGGCGGTGCTACAGAGTTCTTGAAGTGGTGGCCTAACTACGGCTACACTAGA
AGAACAGTATTTGGTATCTGCGCTCTGCTGAAGCCAGTTACCTTCGGAAAAAGAGTTGGTAGCTCTTGAT
CCGGCAAACAAACCACCGCTGGTAGCGGTGGTTTTTTTGTTTGCAAGCAGCAGATTACGCGCAGAAAAAA
AGGATCTCAAGAAGATCCTTTGATCTTTTCTACGGGGTCTGACGCTCAGTGGAACGAAAACTCACGTTAA
GGGATTTTGGTCATGAGATTATCAAAAAGGATCTTCACCTAGATCCTTTTAAATTAAAAATGAAGTTTTA
AATCAATCTAAAGTATATATGAGTAAACTTGGTCTGACAGTTACCAATGCTTAATCAGTGAGGCACCTAT
CTCAGCGATCTGTCTATTTCGTTCATCCATAGTTGCCTGACTCCCCGTCGTGTAGATAACTACGATACGG
GAGGGCTTACCATCTGGCCCCAGTGCTGCAATGATACCGCGAGACCCACGCTCACCGGCTCCAGATTTAT
CAGCAATAAACCAGCCAGCCGGAAGGGCCGAGCGCAGAAGTGGTCCTGCAACTTTATCCGCCTCCATCCA
GTCTATTAATTGTTGCCGGGAAGCTAGAGTAAGTAGTTCGCCAGTTAATAGTTTGCGCAACGTTGTTGCC
ATTGCTACAGGCATCGTGGTGTCACGCTCGTCGTTTGGTATGGCTTCATTCAGCTCCGGTTCCCAACGAT
CAAGGCGAGTTACATGATCCCCCATGTTGTGCAAAAAAGCGGTTAGCTCCTTCGGTCCTCCGATCGTTGT
CAGAAGTAAGTTGGCCGCAGTGTTATCACTCATGGTTATGGCAGCACTGCATAATTCTCTTACTGTCATG
CCATCCGTAAGATGCTTTTCTGTGACTGGTGAGTACTCAACCAAGTCATTCTGAGAATAGTGTATGCGGC
GACCGAGTTGCTCTTGCCCGGCGTCAATACGGGATAATACCGCGCCACATAGCAGAACTTTAAAAGTGCT
CATCATTGGAAAACGTTCTTCGGGGCGAAAACTCTCAAGGATCTTACCGCTGTTGAGATCCAGTTCGATG
TAACCCACTCGTGCACCCAACTGATCTTCAGCATCTTTTACTTTCACCAGCGTTTCTGGGTGAGCAAAAA
CAGGAAGGCAAAATGCCGCAAAAAAGGGAATAAGGGCGACACGGAAATGTTGAATACTCATACTCTTCCT
TTTTCAATATTATTGAAGCATTTATCAGGGTTATTGTCTCATGAGCGGATACATATTTGAATGTATTTAG
AAAAATAAACAAATAGGGGTTCCGCGCACATTTCCCCGAAAAGTGCCACCTGACGTCGACGGATCGGGAG
ATCTCCCGATCCCCTATGGTGCACTCTCAGTACAATCTGCTCTGATGCCGCATAGTTAAGCCAGTATCTG
CTCCCTGCTTGTGTGTTGGAGGTCGCTGAGTAGTGCGCGAGCAAAATTTAAGCTACAACAAGGCAAGGCT
TGACCGACAATTGCATGAAGAATCTGCTTAGGGTTAGGCGTTTTGCGCTGCTTCGTACGGGCCAGATATA
CGCGTTGACATTGATTATTGACTAGTTATTAATAGTAATCAATTACGGGGTCATTAGTTCATAGCCCATA
TATGGAGTTCCGCGTTACATAACTTACGGTAAATGGCCCGCCTGGCTGACCGCCCAACGACCCCCGCCCA
TTGACGTCAATAATGACGTATGTTCCCATAGTAACGCCAATAGGGACTTTCCATTGACGTCAATGGGTGG
AGTATTTACGGTAAACTGCCCACTTGGCAGTACATCAAGTGTATCATATGCCAAGTACGCCCCCTATTGA
CGTCAATGACGGTAAATGGCCCGCCTGGCATTATGCCCAGTACATGACCTTATGGGACTTTCCTACTTGG
CAGTACATCTACGTATTAGTCATCGCTATTACCATGGTGATGCGGTTTTGGCAGTACATCAATGGGCGTG
GATAGCGGTTTGACTCACGGGGATTTCCAAGTCTCCACCCCATTGACGTCAATGGGAGTTTGTTTTGGCA
CCAAAATCAACGGGACTTTCCAAAATGTCGTAACAACTCCGCCCCATTGACGCAAATGGGCGGTAGGCGT
GTACGGTGGGAGGTCTATATAAGCAGAGCTCTCCCTATCAGTGATAGAGATCTCCCTATCAGTGATAGAG
ATCGTCGACGAGCTCGTTTAGTGAACCGTCAGATCGCCTGGAGACGCCATCCACGCTGTTTTGACCTCCA
TAGAAGACACCGGGACCGATCCAGCCTCCGGACTCTAGCGTTTAAACTTAAGCTTCGCCACCATGGTTTC
ATTGGTCAGTTTAACAGCAAATGCCTTGGGTTACTCAGAACTTGGAGCCATCAAATCTCTCAGGACACTA
AGAGCTCTGAGACCTCTAAGAGCCTTATCTCGATTTGAAGGGATGAGGGATAATCTTGCTCCAACTTGGA
TGGGGTGGAGCGCTGGTTCCTCCCCTGAGCCCTTTATTATGGGTGGTTGTGAATGCCCTTTTAGGAGCAA
TTCCATCCATCATGAATGTGCTTCTGGTTTGTCTTATATTCTGGCTAATTTTCAGCATCATGGGCGTAAA
TTTGTTTGCTGGCAAATTCTACCACTGTATTAACACCACAACTGGTGACAGGTTTGACATCGAAGACGTG
AATAATCATACTGATTGCCTAAAACTAATAGAAAGAAATGAGACTGCTCGATGGAAAAATGTGAAAGTAA
ACTTTGATAATGTAGGATTTGGGTATCTCTCTTTGCTTCAAGTTTGTGACTCGAGGAGGGCCCGAACAAA
AACTCATCTCAGAAGAGGATCTGAATAGCGCCGTCGACCATCATCATAATCATCATTGAGTTTAAACCCG
CTGATCAGCCTCGACTGTGCCTTCTAGTTGCCAGCCATCTGTTGTTTGCCCCTCCCCCGTGCCTTCCTTG
ACCCTGGAAGGTGCCACTCCCACTGTCCTTTCCTAATAAAATGAGGAAATTGCATCGCATTGTCTGAGTA
GGTGTCATTCTATTCTGGGGGGTGGGGTGGGGCAGGACAGCAAGGGGGAGGATTGGGAAGACAATAGCAG
GCATGCTGGGGA
Features (pLannotate 1.2.2; 22 found; start..end, strand, type, name):
     33..56      +  polyA_signal   bGH poly(A) signal (fragment): bovine growth hormone polyadenylation signal
     60..81      +  promoter       SV40 promoter (fragment): SV40 enhancer and early promoter
    102..335     +  rep_origin     f1 ori (fragment) (sequence partly withheld): f1 bacteriophage origin of replication; arrow indicates direction of (+) strand synthesis
    340..387     +  protein_bind   FRT: FLP-mediated recombination occurs in the 8-bp core sequence TCTAGAAA (Turan and Bode, 2011). FLP recombinase from the Saccharomyces cerevisiae 2μ plasmid
    395..1417    +  CDS            HygR: aminoglycoside phosphotransferase from E. coli; aph(4)-Ia; confers resistance to hygromycin
   1427..1552    +  CDS            ble (fragment): BLE_KLEPN - Experimental evidence at protein level: Swiss-Prot protein existence level 1. Binding protein with a strong affinity to the bleomycin family of antibiotics. Binds to CL990; an antimitotic-antibiotic compound. From Klebsiella pneumoniae.
   1547..1668    +  polyA_signal   SV40 poly(A) signal: SV40 polyadenylation signal
   1741..1757    -  protein_bind   lac operator: The lac repressor binds to the lac operator to inhibit transcription in E. coli. This inhibition can be relieved by adding lactose or isopropyl-β-D-thiogalactopyranoside (IPTG). lac repressor encoded by lacI
   1765..1795    -  promoter       lac promoter: promoter for the E. coli lac operon
   1810..1831    -  protein_bind   CAP binding site: CAP binding activates transcription in the presence of cAMP. E. coli catabolite activator protein
   1844..1936    -  CDS            lacI (fragment): lac repressor; lacI; The lac repressor binds to the lac operator to inhibit transcription in E. coli. This inhibition can be relieved by adding lactose or isopropyl-β-D-thiogalactopyranoside (IPTG).
   2119..2707    -  rep_origin     ori: high-copy-number ColE1/pMB1/pBR322/pUC origin of replication
   2878..3738    -  CDS            AmpR: β-lactamase; bla; confers resistance to ampicillin, carbenicillin, and related antibiotics
   3739..3843    -  promoter       AmpR promoter: bla
   3902..3954    -  misc_feature   bom (fragment): basis of mobility region from pBR322
   4104..4483    +  enhancer       CMV enhancer: human cytomegalovirus immediate early enhancer
   4484..4687    +  promoter       CMV promoter: human cytomegalovirus (CMV) immediate early promoter
   4689..4708    +  promoter       PLtetO-1 promoter (fragment): modified phage lambda PL promoter with tet operator sites (Lutz and Bujard, 1997)
   4710..4729    +  promoter       PLtetO-1 promoter (fragment): modified phage lambda PL promoter with tet operator sites (Lutz and Bujard, 1997)
   4737..4770    +  promoter       TRE3GV promoter (fragment): 3rd-generation Tet-responsive promoter that can be activated by binding of Tet-On® 3G, optimized for retroviral and lentiviral vectors
   5050..5331    +  CDS            SCN1A (fragment): SCN1A_HUMAN - Also known as NAC1, SCN1. Experimental evidence at protein level: Swiss-Prot protein existence level 1. Mediates the voltage-dependent sodium ion permeability of excitable membranes. Assuming opened or closed conformations in response to the voltage difference across the membrane, the protein forms a sodium-selective channel through which Na(+) ions may pass in accordance with their electrochemical gradient. Plays a key role in brain, probably by regulating the moment when neurotransmitters are released in neurons. Involved in sensory perception of mechanical pain: activation in
   5442..17      +  polyA_signal   bGH poly(A) signal (across the origin): bovine growth hormone polyadenylation signal
