[The description below was written by a language model from this plasmid's Addgene catalogue record and pLannotate feature annotations shown in this document.]
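Description:
NSK250 CMV-TO-SCN1A (exons 20, 20N, 21) is a 5.6 kb mammalian expression plasmid built on a Flp-In type backbone. It is propagated in E. coli through a high-copy ColE1/pUC origin and selected with ampicillin via the β-lactamase gene; a partial f1 origin and remnants of lac regulatory sequence are also present in the backbone. For mammalian cells, the plasmid carries a single FRT site placed directly upstream of a hygromycin resistance coding sequence followed by an SV40 polyadenylation signal. No complete promoter is annotated ahead of HygR. This matches the usual Flp-In design, in which FLP-mediated recombination into a genomic FRT landing site places the marker behind a resident promoter, so that hygromycin resistance reports correct single-copy integration.

The payload is driven by CMV-TO, the human cytomegalovirus immediate early enhancer and promoter followed by tandem tet operator sites. The annotation software labels these operators as short PLtetO-1 and TRE3GV fragments. In cells expressing the Tet repressor, this arrangement keeps transcription off until tetracycline or doxycycline is added, and in other cells it behaves as a constitutive promoter. Downstream lies a wild-type human SCN1A segment described as exons 20, 20N and 21, terminated by the bovine growth hormone polyadenylation signal. Only part of this insert is annotated as SCN1A coding sequence, and the record does not state whether intronic sequence is included or describe exon 20N further. The plasmid therefore expresses a defined fragment of the Nav1.1 sodium channel transcript rather than a functional channel. Given the associated work on sequence-independent RNA sensing in living mammalian cells, it probably supplies a target RNA, although the record does not spell out this role.
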