Addgene plasmid #247285: NSK250 CMV-TO-SCN1A (exons 20, 20N, 21)
Purpose: Expresses human SCN1a exons 20, 20N, 21
Depositing lab: Xiaojing Gao. Depositing organization: Stanford University. Publication: Sequence-Independent RNA Sensing in Living Mammalian Cells. Kolber NS, Kaseniit KE, Lanz TV, Robinson WH, Gao XJ. bioRxiv [Preprint]. 2025 Sep 18:2025.09.18.677213. doi: 10.1101/2025.09.18.677213. PubMed 41000785.
Backbone
  Vector backbone: FLP-IN
  Vector type: Mammalian Expression
Growth in bacteria
  Bacterial resistance: Ampicillin, 100 μg/mL
  Growth temperature: 37°C
  Growth strain: DH5alpha
  Copy number: High Copy
Gene/Insert
  Gene/Insert name: SCN1a exons 20, 20N, 21
  Species: H. sapiens (human)
  Mutation: WT
  Entrez Gene: SCN1A (a.k.a. DEE6, DEE6A, DEE6B, DRVT, EIEE6, FEB3, FEB3A, FHM3, GEFSP2, HBSCI, NAC1, Nav1.1, SCN1, SMEI)
  Promoter: CMV-TO
  Cloning method: Unknown
Terms and licenses: Academic/Nonprofit Terms; Industry Terms: Not Available to Industry
How to cite: NSK250 CMV-TO-SCN1A (exons 20, 20N, 21) was a gift from Xiaojing Gao (Addgene plasmid # 247285 ; http://n2t.net/addgene:247285 ; RRID:Addgene_247285)
